Addgene plasmid #22999: pcDNA FLAG mTOR ST
Depositing lab: Jing Huang. Depositing organization: University of California, Los Angeles (UCLA). Publication: Target identification using drug affinity responsive target stability (DARTS). Lomenick B, Hao R, Jonai N, Chin RM, Aghajan M, Warburton S, Wang J, Wu RP, Gomez F, Loo JA, Wohlschlegel JA, Vondriska TM, Pelletier J, Herschman HR, Clardy J, Clarke CF, Huang J. Proc Natl Acad Sci U S A. 2009 Dec 22;106(51):21984-9. doi: 10.1073/pnas.0910040106. Epub 2009 Dec 7. PubMed 19995983.
Backbone
  Vector backbone: pcDNA3.1
  Backbone size w/o insert (bp): 5000
  Vector type: Mammalian Expression
Growth in bacteria
  Bacterial resistance: Ampicillin, 100 μg/mL
  Growth temperature: 37°C
  Growth strain: DH5alpha
  Copy number: Unknown
Gene/Insert
  Gene/Insert name: mTOR
  Species: H. sapiens (human)
  Mutation: S2035T
  Entrez Gene: MTOR (a.k.a. FRAP, FRAP1, FRAP2, RAFT1, RAPT1, SKS)
  Tag / fusion protein: FLAG (N terminal on insert)
  Cloning method: Restriction Enzyme
  Sequencing primers: 5′ T7
Terms and licenses: Academic/Nonprofit Terms; Industry Terms: Not Available to Industry
How to cite: pcDNA FLAG mTOR ST was a gift from Jing Huang (Addgene plasmid # 22999 ; http://n2t.net/addgene:22999 ; RRID:Addgene_22999)
