[The description below was written by a language model from this plasmid's Addgene catalogue record.]
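Description:
pcDNA FLAG mTOR ST is a mammalian expression plasmid built on the pcDNA3.1 backbone (about 5 kb without insert) that carries human mTOR (MTOR, also known as FRAP1 or RAFT1) with an N-terminal FLAG epitope tag and a single amino-acid substitution, S2035T. The plasmid is propagated in E. coli under ampicillin selection. No feature table accompanies the record, so the promoter and other regulatory elements are not explicitly listed. pcDNA3.1-family vectors generally drive the insert from the CMV immediate-early promoter with a downstream polyadenylation signal, and the use of a T7 primer for 5′ sequencing is consistent with the T7 promoter site that lies upstream of the cloning region in this backbone. Any mammalian selection marker is likewise not stated. The insert was introduced by restriction enzyme cloning, but the sites used are not given.

Serine 2035 lies in the FKBP12-rapamycin binding (FRB) domain of mTOR, and substitutions at this position are widely known to impair binding of the FKBP12-rapamycin complex, giving a rapamycin-resistant kinase. The "ST" in the name denotes this change. The FLAG tag allows the exogenous protein to be detected or immunoprecipitated separately from endogenous mTOR. The associated publication describes drug affinity responsive target stability (DARTS), a method that identifies small-molecule targets by the protease protection a bound ligand confers. In that context, a binding-deficient mutant such as this one would plausibly serve as a specificity control alongside wild-type mTOR, although the record does not spell out its exact experimental role.
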