>Addgene plasmid #22999 | pcDNA FLAG mTOR ST | addgene partial sequence | sequence record 28905 | 22999 with hmTOR-F2 (GCCATCCAGATTGATACCTG)
TTGCAGATTGATACGCCCAGACCCTTGGTGGGACGTCTCATTCACCAGCTTCTCACAGACATTGGTCGGT
ACCACCCCCAGGCCCTCATCTACCCACTGACAGTGGCTTCTAAGTCTACCACGACAGCCCGGCACAATGC
AGCCAACAAGATTCTGAAGAACATGTGTGAGCACAGCAACACCCTGGTCCAGCAGGCCATGATGGTGAGC
GAGGAGCTGATCCGAGTGGCCATCCTCTGGCATGAGATGTGGCATGAAGGCCTGGAAGAGGCAACTCGTT
TGTACTTTGGGGAAAGGAACGTGAAAGGCATGTTTGAGGTGCTGGAGCCCTTGCATGCTATGATGGAACG
GGGCCCCCAGACTCTGAAGGAAACATCCTTTAATCAGGCCTATGGTCGAGATTTAATGGAGGCCCAAGAG
TGGTGCAGGAAGTACATGAAATCAGGGAATGTCAAGGACCTCACCCAAGCCTGGGACCTCTATTATCATG
TGTTCCGACGAATCTCAAAGCAGCTGCCTCAGCTCACATCCTTAGAGCTGCAATATGTTTCCCCAAAACT
TCTGATGTGCCGGGACCTTGAATTGGCTGTGCCAGGAACATATGACCCCAACCAGCCAATCATTCGCATT
CAGTCCATAGCACCGTCTTTGCAAGTCATCACATCCAAGCAGAGGCCCCGGGAAATTGACACTTATGGGC
AGCAACGGACATGAGTTTGTT
