>Addgene plasmid #22999 | pcDNA FLAG mTOR ST | addgene partial sequence | sequence record 28906 | 22999 with T7
ACTCGAGCGGCCGCAATGGACTACAAAGACGATGACGACAAGCTTGGAACCGGACCTGCCGCCGCCACCA
CCGCTGCCACCACATCTAGCAATGTGAGCGTCCTGCAGCAGTTTGCCAGTGGCCTAAAGAGCCGGAATGA
GGAAACCAGGGCCAAAGCCGCCAAGGAGCTCCAGCACTATGTCACCATGGAACTCCGAGAGATGAGTCAA
GAGGAGTCTACTCGCTTCTATGACCAACTGAACCATCACATTTTTGAATTGGTTTCCAGCTCAGATGCCA
ATGAGAGGAAAGGTGGCATCTTGGCCATAGCTAGCCTCATAGGAGTGGAAGGTGGGAATGCCACCCGAAT
TGGCAGATTTGCCAACTATCTTCGGAACCTCCTCCCCTCCAATGACCCAGTTGTCATGGAAATGGCATCC
AAGGCCATTGGCCGTCTTGCCATGGCAGGGGACACTTTTACCGCTGAGTACGTGGAATTTGAGGTGAAGC
GAGCCCTGGAATGGCTGGGTGCTGACCGCAATGAGGGCCGGAGACATGCAGCTGTCCTGGTTCTCCGTGA
GCTGGCCATCAGCGTCCCTACCTTCTTCTTCCAGCAAGTGCAACNCCNTCTCTGANAACANTTTTTTGGG
GGGCGNGG
